Addgene plasmid #100841: pAAV.Syn.GCaMP6m.WPRE.SV40
Purpose: AAV expression of ultrasensitive protein calcium sensor from Synapsin promoter
Depositing lab: Douglas Kim & GENIE Project. Publication: Ultrasensitive fluorescent proteins for imaging neuronal activity. Chen TW, Wardill TJ, Sun Y, Pulver SR, Renninger SL, Baohan A, Schreiter ER, Kerr RA, Orger MB, Jayaraman V, Looger LL, Svoboda K, Kim DS. Nature. 2013 Jul 18;499(7458):295-300. doi: 10.1038/nature12354. PubMed 23868258.
Backbone
  Vector backbone: pAAV
  Vector type: Mammalian Expression, AAV
Growth in bacteria
  Bacterial resistance: Ampicillin, 100 μg/mL
  Growth temperature: 37°C
  Growth strain: NEB Stable
  Copy number: Unknown
Gene/Insert
  Gene/Insert name: GCaMP6m (alt name: GCaMP3 variant 632)
  Species: Synthetic
  Insert size (bp): 1353
  Mutation: GCaMP3-T302L R303P M378G K379S D380Y T381R S383T R392G
  Promoter: Synapsin
  Cloning method: Unknown
  Sequencing primers: 5′ unknown
Terms and licenses: Academic/Nonprofit Terms; Industry Terms: Not Available to Industry
Depositor comments: This plasmid was previously available as pAAV.Syn.GCaMP6m.WPRE.SV40 (p2823) from the Penn Vector Core. This plasmid was created as part of the GENIE project at Janelia Research Campus.
How to cite: pAAV.Syn.GCaMP6m.WPRE.SV40 was a gift from Douglas Kim & GENIE Project (Addgene plasmid # 100841 ; http://n2t.net/addgene:100841 ; RRID:Addgene_100841) For viral preps, please replace (Addgene plasmid # 100841) in the above sentence with: (Addgene viral prep # 100841-AAV1), (Addgene viral prep # 100841-AAV5), or (Addgene viral prep # 100841-AAV9)
