[The description below was written by a language model from this plasmid's Addgene catalogue record and pLannotate feature annotations shown in this document.]
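Description:
pAAV.Syn.GCaMP6m.WPRE.SV40 is an AAV transfer (cis) plasmid built on a pAAV backbone for neuron-targeted expression of the genetically encoded calcium indicator GCaMP6m in mammalian cells. The sequenced plasmid is about 5.6 kb. It is propagated in E. coli through a high-copy ColE1/pUC-type origin and selected with ampicillin via the β-lactamase gene and its native promoter. An f1 phage origin is also present in the backbone, along with short lacZα and lacI remnants that appear to be cloning leftovers rather than functional genes.

The expression cassette lies between two AAV2 inverted terminal repeats, one of which is annotated only as a fragment. The ITRs are the cis elements required for replication and packaging of the intervening DNA into AAV particles when rep, cap and helper functions are supplied in trans. Within the cassette, the human synapsin I promoter, which spans the numbering origin of the circular record, restricts transcription largely to neurons. It drives the 1,353 bp synthetic GCaMP6m coding sequence, a GCaMP3 derivative (variant 632) carrying the substitutions T302L, R303P, M378G, K379S, D380Y, T381R, S383T and R392G. Downstream, the woodchuck hepatitis virus posttranscriptional regulatory element enhances transcript stability and expression. It is followed by an SV40 polyadenylation region (the annotation places it on the reverse strand and includes a small large T antigen fragment) that terminates the message.

The construct is used to produce recombinant AAV, or for direct transfection, to report neuronal activity as calcium-dependent fluorescence changes. It originated in the GENIE project and was previously distributed through a vector core.
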