Features (pLannotate 1.2.2; 14 found; start..end, strand, type, name):
    108..1460    +  CDS            GCaMP6m: improved fluorescent protein-based calcium sensor (Chen et al., 2013)
   1473..2061    +  misc_feature   WPRE: woodchuck hepatitis virus posttranscriptional regulatory element
   2062..2081    +  misc_feature   MCS (fragment): pBluescript multiple cloning site
   2110..2231    -  polyA_signal   SV40 poly(A) signal: SV40 polyadenylation signal
   2254..2322    -  CDS            large T antigen (fragment): large T antigen from SV40 (simian virus 40)
   2393..2526    +  repeat_region  AAV2 ITR: inverted terminal repeat of adeno-associated virus serotype 2 inverted
   2520..2576    -  CDS            lacI (fragment): lac repressor; lacI; The lac repressor binds to the lac operator to inhibit transcription in E. coli. This inhibition can be relieved by adding lactose or isopropyl-β-D-thiogalactopyranoside (IPTG).
   2759..3347    -  rep_origin     ori: high-copy-number ColE1/pMB1/pBR322/pUC origin of replication
   3518..4378    -  CDS            AmpR: β-lactamase; bla; confers resistance to ampicillin, carbenicillin, and related antibiotics
   4379..4483    -  promoter       AmpR promoter: bla
   4536..4964    -  rep_origin     f1 ori (sequence partly withheld): f1 bacteriophage origin of replication; arrow indicates direction of (+) strand synthesis
   4969..5038    -  CDS            lacZα (fragment): LacZα fragment of β-galactosidase; lacZ fragment
   5033..5165    -  repeat_region  AAV2 ITR (fragment): inverted terminal repeat of adeno-associated virus serotype 2 inverted
   5247..70      +  promoter       hSyn promoter (across the origin): human synapsin I promoter; confers neuron-specific expression (Kügler et al., 2003)
>Addgene plasmid #100841 | pAAV.Syn.GCaMP6m.WPRE.SV40 | addgene full sequence | sequence record 198248 | Addgene NGS Result
CGCCGGCGACTCAGCGCTGCCTCAGTCTGCGGTGGGCAGCGGAGGAGTCGTGTCGTGCCTGAGAGCGCAG
TCGAATTCAAGCTGCTAGCAAGGATCCACCCGCCACCATGGGTTCTCATCATCATCATCATCATGGTATG
GCTAGCATGACTGGTGGACAGCAAATGGGTCGGGATCTGTACGACGATGACGATAAGGATCTCGCCACCA
TGGTCGACTCATCACGTCGTAAGTGGAATAAGACAGGTCACGCAGTCAGAGCTATAGGTCGGCTGAGCTC
ACTCGAGAACGTCTATATCAAGGCCGACAAGCAGAAGAACGGCATCAAGGCGAACTTCAAGATCCGCCAC
AACATCGAGGACGGCGGCGTGCAGCTCGCCTACCACTACCAGCAGAACACCCCCATCGGCGACGGCCCCG
TGCTGCTGCCCGACAACCACTACCTGAGCGTGCAGTCCAAACTTTCGAAAGACCCCAACGAGAAGCGCGA
TCACATGGTCCTGCTGGAGTTCGTGACCGCCGCCGGGATCACTCTCGGCATGGACGAGCTGTACAAGGGC
GGTACCGGAGGGAGCATGGTGAGCAAGGGCGAGGAGCTGTTCACCGGGGTGGTGCCCATCCTGGTCGAGC
TGGACGGCGACGTAAACGGCCACAAGTTCAGCGTGTCCGGCGAGGGTGAGGGCGATGCCACCTACGGCAA
GCTGACCCTGAAGTTCATCTGCACCACCGGCAAGCTGCCCGTGCCCTGGCCCACCCTCGTGACCACCCTG
ACCTACGGCGTGCAGTGCTTCAGCCGCTACCCCGACCACATGAAGCAGCACGACTTCTTCAAGTCCGCCA
TGCCCGAAGGCTACATCCAGGAGCGCACCATCTTCTTCAAGGACGACGGCAACTACAAGACCCGCGCCGA
GGTGAAGTTCGAGGGCGACACCCTGGTGAACCGCATCGAGCTGAAGGGCATCGACTTCAAGGAGGACGGC
AACATCCTGGGGCACAAGCTGGAGTACAACCTGCCGGACCAACTGACTGAAGAGCAGATCGCAGAATTTA
AAGAGGCTTTCTCCCTATTTGACAAGGACGGGGATGGGACAATAACAACCAAGGAGCTGGGGACGGTGAT
GCGGTCTCTGGGGCAGAACCCCACAGAAGCAGAGCTGCAGGACATGATCAATGAAGTAGATGCCGACGGT
GACGGCACAATCGACTTCCCTGAGTTCCTGACAATGATGGCAAGAAAAGGGAGCTACAGGGACACGGAAG
AAGAAATTAGAGAAGCGTTCGGTGTGTTTGATAAGGATGGCAATGGCTACATCAGTGCAGCAGAGCTTCG
CCACGTGATGACAAACCTTGGAGAGAAGTTAACAGATGAAGAGGTTGATGAAATGATCAGGGAAGCAGAC
ATCGATGGGGATGGTCAGGTAAACTACGAAGAGTTTGTACAAATGATGACAGCGAAGTGAAAGCTTATCG
ATAATCAACCTCTGGATTACAAAATTTGTGAAAGATTGACTGGTATTCTTAACTATGTTGCTCCTTTTAC
GCTATGTGGATACGCTGCTTTAATGCCTTTGTATCATGCTATTGCTTCCCGTATGGCTTTCATTTTCTCC
TCCTTGTATAAATCCTGGTTGCTGTCTCTTTATGAGGAGTTGTGGCCCGTTGTCAGGCAACGTGGCGTGG
TGTGCACTGTGTTTGCTGACGCAACCCCCACTGGTTGGGGCATTGCCACCACCTGTCAGCTCCTTTCCGG
GACTTTCGCTTTCCCCCTCCCTATTGCCACGGCGGAACTCATCGCCGCCTGCCTTGCCCGCTGCTGGACA
GGGGCTCGGCTGTTGGGCACTGACAATTCCGTGGTGTTGTCGGGGAAATCATCGTCCTTTCCTTGGCTGC
TCGCCTGTGTTGCCACCTGGATTCTGCGCGGGACGTCCTTCTGCTACGTCCCTTCGGCCCTCAATCCAGC
GGACCTTCCTTCCCGCGGCCTGCTGCCGGCTCTGCGGCCTCTTCCGCGTCTTCGCCTTCGCCCTCAGACG
AGTCGGATCTCCCTTTGGGCCGCCTCCCCGCATCGATACCGTCGACCTCGACCCGGGCGGCCGCTTCGAG
CAGACATGATAAGATACATTGATGAGTTTGGACAAACCACAACTAGAATGCAGTGAAAAAAATGCTTTAT
TTGTGAAATTTGTGATGCTATTGCTTTATTTGTAACCATTATAAGCTGCAATAAACAAGTTAACAACAAC
AATTGCATTCATTTTATGTTTCAGGTTCAGGGGGAGATGTGGGAGGTTTTTTAAAGCAAGTAAAACCTCT
ACAAATGTGGTAAAATCGATAAGGATCTTCCTAGAGCATGGCTACGTAGATAAGTAGCATGGCGGGTTAA
TCATTAACTACAAGGAACCCCTAGTGATGGAGTTGGCCACTCCCTCTCTGCGCGCTCGCTCGCTCACTGA
GGCCGGGCGACCAAAGGTCGCCCGACGCCCGGGCTTTGCCCGGGCGGCCTCAGTGAGCGAGCGAGCGCGC
AGCTGCATTAATGAATCGGCCAACGCGCGGGGAGAGGCGGTTTGCGTATTGGGCGCTCTTCCGCTTCCTC
GCTCACTGACTCGCTGCGCTCGGTCGTTCGGCTGCGGCGAGCGGTATCAGCTCACTCAAAGGCGGTAATA
CGGTTATCCACAGAATCAGGGGATAACGCAGGAAAGAACATGTGAGCAAAAGGCCAGCAAAAGGCCAGGA
ACCGTAAAAAGGCCGCGTTGCTGGCGTTTTTCCATAGGCTCCGCCCCCCTGACGAGCATCACAAAAATCG
ACGCTCAAGTCAGAGGTGGCGAAACCCGACAGGACTATAAAGATACCAGGCGTTTCCCCCTGGAAGCTCC
CTCGTGCGCTCTCCTGTTCCGACCCTGCCGCTTACCGGATACCTGTCCGCCTTTCTCCCTTCGGGAAGCG
TGGCGCTTTCTCATAGCTCACGCTGTAGGTATCTCAGTTCGGTGTAGGTCGTTCGCTCCAAGCTGGGCTG
TGTGCACGAACCCCCCGTTCAGCCCGACCGCTGCGCCTTATCCGGTAACTATCGTCTTGAGTCCAACCCG
GTAAGACACGACTTATCGCCACTGGCAGCAGCCACTGGTAACAGGATTAGCAGAGCGAGGTATGTAGGCG
GTGCTACAGAGTTCTTGAAGTGGTGGCCTAACTACGGCTACACTAGAAGAACAGTATTTGGTATCTGCGC
TCTGCTGAAGCCAGTTACCTTCGGAAAAAGAGTTGGTAGCTCTTGATCCGGCAAACAAACCACCGCTGGT
AGCGGTGGTTTTTTTGTTTGCAAGCAGCAGATTACGCGCAGAAAAAAAGGATCTCAAGAAGATCCTTTGA
TCTTTTCTACGGGGTCTGACGCTCAGTGGAACGAAAACTCACGTTAAGGGATTTTGGTCATGAGATTATC
AAAAAGGATCTTCACCTAGATCCTTTTAAATTAAAAATGAAGTTTTAAATCAATCTAAAGTATATATGAG
TAAACTTGGTCTGACAGTTACCAATGCTTAATCAGTGAGGCACCTATCTCAGCGATCTGTCTATTTCGTT
CATCCATAGTTGCCTGACTCCCCGTCGTGTAGATAACTACGATACGGGAGGGCTTACCATCTGGCCCCAG
TGCTGCAATGATACCGCGAGACCCACGCTCACCGGCTCCAGATTTATCAGCAATAAACCAGCCAGCCGGA
AGGGCCGAGCGCAGAAGTGGTCCTGCAACTTTATCCGCCTCCATCCAGTCTATTAATTGTTGCCGGGAAG
CTAGAGTAAGTAGTTCGCCAGTTAATAGTTTGCGCAACGTTGTTGCCATTGCTACAGGCATCGTGGTGTC
ACGCTCGTCGTTTGGTATGGCTTCATTCAGCTCCGGTTCCCAACGATCAAGGCGAGTTACATGATCCCCC
ATGTTGTGCAAAAAAGCGGTTAGCTCCTTCGGTCCTCCGATCGTTGTCAGAAGTAAGTTGGCCGCAGTGT
TATCACTCATGGTTATGGCAGCACTGCATAATTCTCTTACTGTCATGCCATCCGTAAGATGCTTTTCTGT
GACTGGTGAGTACTCAACCAAGTCATTCTGAGAATAGTGTATGCGGCGACCGAGTTGCTCTTGCCCGGCG
TCAATACGGGATAATACCGCGCCACATAGCAGAACTTTAAAAGTGCTCATCATTGGAAAACGTTCTTCGG
GGCGAAAACTCTCAAGGATCTTACCGCTGTTGAGATCCAGTTCGATGTAACCCACTCGTGCACCCAACTG
ATCTTCAGCATCTTTTACTTTCACCAGCGTTTCTGGGTGAGCAAAAACAGGAAGGCAAAATGCCGCAAAA
AAGGGAATAAGGGCGACACGGAAATGTTGAATACTCATACTCTTCCTTTTTCAATATTATTGAAGCATTT
ATCAGGGTTATTGTCTCATGAGCGGATACATATTTGAATGTATTTAGAAAAATAAACAAATAGGGGTTCC
GCGCACATTTCCCCGAAAAGTGCCACCTAAATTGTAAGCGTTAATATTTTGTTAAAATTCGCGTTAAATT
TTTGTTAAATCAGCTCATTTTTTAACCAATAGGCCGAAATCGGCAAAATCCCTTATAAATCAAAAGAATA
GACCGAGATAGGGT
[37 nt withheld, positions 4635-4671]
AAAGAACGTGGACTCCAACGTCAAAGG
[49 nt withheld, positions 4699-4747]
T
[91 nt withheld, positions 4749-4839]
G
[124 nt withheld, positions 4841-4964]
CCCATTCGCCATTCAGGCTGCGCAACTGTTGGGAAGGGCGATCGGTGCGGGCCTCTTCGCTATTACGCCA
GCTGCGCGCTCGCTCGCTCACTGAGGCCGCCCGGGCAAAGCCCGGGCGTCGGGCGACCTTTGGTCGCCCG
GCCTCAGTGAGCGAGCGAGCGCGCAGAGAGGGAGTGGCCAACTCCATCACTAGGGGTTCCTTGTAGTTAA
TGATTAACCCGCCATGCTACTTATCTACGTAGCCATGCTCTAGGAAGATCTCTGCAGAGGGCCCTGCGTA
TGAGTGCAAGTGGGTTTTAGGACCAGGATGAGGCGGGGTGGGGGTGCCTACCTGACGACCGACCCCGACC
CACTGGACAAGCACCCAACCCCCATTCCCCAAATTGCGCATCCCCTATCAGAGAGGGGGAGGGGAAACAG
GATGCGGCGAGGCGCGTGCGCACTGCCAGCTTCAGCACCGCGGACAGTGCCTTCGCCCCCGCCTGGCGGC
GCGCGCCACCGCCGCCTCAGCACTGAAGGCGCGCTGACGTCACTCGCCGGTCCCCCGCAAACTCCCCTTC
CCGGCCACCTTGGTCGCGTCCGCGCCGCCGCCGGCCCAGCCGGACCGCACCACGCGAGGCGCGAGATAGG
GGGGCACGGGCGCGACCATCTGCGCTGCGG
